Addgene plasmid #46416: pGEX chimerin2-SH2
Depositing lab: Bruce Mayer. Depositing organization: University of Connecticut Health Center. Publication: High-throughput phosphotyrosine profiling using SH2 domains. Machida K, Thompson CM, Dierck K, Jablonowski K, Karkkainen S, Liu B, Zhang H, Nash PD, Newman DK, Nollau P, Pawson T, Renkema GH, Saksela K, Schiller MR, Shin DG, Mayer BJ. Mol Cell. 2007 Jun 22;26(6):899-915. 10.1016/j.molcel.2007.05.031 PubMed 17588523.
Backbone
  Vector backbone: pGEX6P1
  Backbone manufacturer: GE Healthcare Biosciences
  Backbone size w/o insert (bp): 4900
  Vector type: Bacterial Expression
Growth in bacteria
  Bacterial resistance: Ampicillin, 100 μg/mL
  Growth temperature: 37°C
  Growth strain: DH5alpha
  Copy number: Low Copy
Gene/Insert
  Gene/Insert name: chimerin2 (alt names: CHN2; BCH; ARHGAP3; RHOGAP3; MGC138360; CHN2)
  Species: H. sapiens (human)
  Insert size (bp): 334
  Mutation: contains amino acids 49-155
  Entrez Gene: CHN2 (a.k.a. ARHGAP3, BCH, CHN2-3, RHOGAP3)
  Promoter: Tac
  Tag / fusion protein: GST (N terminal on backbone); PreScission (N terminal on backbone); AviTag (C terminal on backbone)
  Cloning method: Restriction Enzyme; 5′ cloning site BamHI (not destroyed); 3′ cloning site EcoRI (not destroyed)
  Sequencing primers: 5′ pGEX-5; 3′ pGEX-3
Terms and licenses: Academic/Nonprofit Terms; Industry Terms: Not Available to Industry
Depositor comments: The molecular weight of the GST fusion protein is approximately 37.1 kDa
How to cite: pGEX chimerin2-SH2 was a gift from Bruce Mayer (Addgene plasmid # 46416 ; http://n2t.net/addgene:46416 ; RRID:Addgene_46416)
