[The description below was written by a language model from this plasmid's Addgene catalogue record and pLannotate feature annotations shown in this document.]
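Description:
pGEX chimerin2-SH2 is a bacterial expression plasmid built on the pGEX6P1 backbone for producing the SH2 domain of human chimerin 2 (CHN2, also called beta-chimaerin or ARHGAP3, a Rac GTPase-activating protein) as a recombinant GST fusion in E. coli. The insert of about 334 bp encodes amino acids 49–155 of CHN2 and sits between BamHI and EcoRI sites, both retained. It is in frame downstream of the Schistosoma japonicum glutathione S-transferase coding sequence and a PreScission protease recognition site. This arrangement allows affinity purification on glutathione resin and optional removal of the GST moiety. A C-terminal AviTag follows the insert and provides a site for enzymatic biotinylation. The depositor gives the fusion protein's mass as roughly 37.1 kDa.

Expression is driven by the hybrid tac promoter with an adjacent lac operator. The plasmid carries its own lacI gene under the lacIq promoter, so transcription is repressed until induced with IPTG. The plasmid is maintained through a ColE1/pBR322-type origin and selected with ampicillin via the bla gene. The catalogue lists it as low copy, although the automated annotation labels the origin generically as high copy and finds only a fragment of rop. Other annotated elements are backbone remnants typical of pGEX vectors: partial bom sequences, a lac promoter/operator with a lacZα fragment downstream of lacI, and a short yciV fragment. The full sequence record is 5,363 nt.

The associated publication concerns high-throughput phosphotyrosine profiling using SH2 domains. This suggests the purified, labelled domain serves as a probe for detecting tyrosine-phosphorylated binding sites.
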