Features (pLannotate 1.2.2; 18 found; start..end, strand, type, name):
      6..107     -  CDS            yciV (fragment): RNAAM_ECOLI - Also known as trpH From Escherichia coli (strain K12).
    183..211     +  promoter       tac promoter: strong E. coli promoter; hybrid between the trp and lac UV5 promoters
    219..235     +  protein_bind   lac operator: The lac repressor binds to the lac operator to inhibit transcription in E. coli. This inhibition can be relieved by adding lactose or isopropyl-β-D-thiogalactopyranoside (IPTG). lac repressor encoded by lacI
    258..911     +  CDS            GST26_SCHJA: Experimental evidence at protein level: Swiss-Prot protein existence level 1. GST isoenzymes appear to play a central role in the parasite detoxification system. Other functions are also suspected including a role in increasing the solubility of haematin in the parasite gut. From Schistosoma japonicum (Blood fluke).
    951..1271    +  CDS            CHN2 (fragment): CHIO_HUMAN - Also known as ARHGAP3, BCH. Experimental evidence at protein level: Swiss-Prot protein existence level 1. GTPase-activating protein for p21-rac. Insufficient expression of beta-2 chimaerin is expected to lead to higher Rac activity and could therefore play a role in the progression from low- grade to high-grade tumors. From Homo sapiens (Human).
   1308..1349    +  CDS            AviTag™ (fragment): peptide tag that allows for enzymatic biotinylation
   1380..1419    +  CDS            rop (fragment): Rop protein, which maintains plasmids at low copy number; rop
   1521..1561    +  misc_feature   bom (fragment): basis of mobility region from pBR322
   1666..1770    +  promoter       AmpR promoter: bla
   1771..2631    +  CDS            AmpR: β-lactamase; bla; confers resistance to ampicillin, carbenicillin, and related antibiotics
   2802..3390    +  rep_origin     ori: high-copy-number ColE1/pMB1/pBR322/pUC origin of replication
   3576..3627    -  misc_feature   bom (fragment): basis of mobility region from pBR322
   3634..3711    +  promoter       lacIq promoter: lacI (mutant); In the lacIq allele, a single base change in the promoter boosts expression of the lacI gene about 10-fold.
   3712..4794    +  CDS            lacI: lac repressor; lacI; The lac repressor binds to the lac operator to inhibit transcription in E. coli. This inhibition can be relieved by adding lactose or isopropyl-β-D-thiogalactopyranoside (IPTG).
   4807..4828    +  protein_bind   CAP binding site: CAP binding activates transcription in the presence of cAMP. E. coli catabolite activator protein
   4843..4873    +  promoter       lac promoter: promoter for the E. coli lac operon
   4881..4897    +  protein_bind   lac operator: The lac repressor binds to the lac operator to inhibit transcription in E. coli. This inhibition can be relieved by adding lactose or isopropyl-β-D-thiogalactopyranoside (IPTG). lac repressor encoded by lacI
   4917..5090    +  CDS            lacZα: LacZα fragment of β-galactosidase; lacZ fragment
>Addgene plasmid #46416 | pGEX chimerin2-SH2 | depositor full sequence | sequence record 65553 | Full Sequence
ACGTTATCGACTGCACGGTGCACCAATGCTTCTGGCGTCAGGCAGCCATCGGAAGCTGTGGTATGGCTGT
GCAGGTCGTAAATCACTGCATAATTCGTGTCGCTCAAGGCGCACTCCCGTTCTGGATAATGTTTTTTGCG
CCGACATCATAACGGTTCTGGCAAATATTCTGAAATGAGCTGTTGACAATTAATCATCGGCTCGTATAAT
GTGTGGAATTGTGAGCGGATAACAATTTCACACAGGAAACAGTATTCATGTCCCCTATACTAGGTTATTG
GAAAATTAAGGGCCTTGTGCAACCCACTCGACTTCTTTTGGAATATCTTGAAGAAAAATATGAAGAGCAT
TTGTATGAGCGCGATGAAGGTGATAAATGGCGAAACAAAAAGTTTGAATTGGGTTTGGAGTTTCCCAATC
TTCCTTATTATATTGATGGTGATGTTAAATTAACACAGTCTATGGCCATCATACGTTATATAGCTGACAA
GCACAACATGTTGGGTGGTTGTCCAAAAGAGCGTGCAGAGATTTCAATGCTTGAAGGAGCGGTTTTGGAT
ATTAGATACGGTGTTTCGAGAATTGCATATAGTAAAGACTTTGAAACTCTCAAAGTTGATTTTCTTAGCA
AGCTACCTGAAATGCTGAAAATGTTCGAAGATCGTTTATGTCATAAAACATATTTAAATGGTGATCATGT
AACCCATCCTGACTTCATGTTGTATGACGCTCTTGATGTTGTTTTATACATGGACCCAATGTGCCTGGAT
GCGTTCCCAAAATTAGTTTGTTTTAAAAAACGTATTGAAGCTATCCCACAAATTGATAAGTACTTGAAAT
CCAGCAAGTATATAGCATGGCCTTTGCAGGGCTGGCAAGCCACGTTTGGTGGTGGCGACCATCCTCCAAA
ATCGGATCTGGAAGTTCTGTTCCAGGGGCCCCTGGGATCCGTGGAAAACAGACCAAAATATTATGGAAGA
GAGTTTCATGGGATCATCTCTCGGGAGCAGGCGGATGAGCTTCTTGGAGGCGTGGAGGGTGCCTTCGTCC
TTAGAGAAAGCCAGCGGCAACCAGGATGCTACACGCTGGCTCTCAGGTTTGGAAACCAGACCTTAAACTA
CAGGCTCTTCCACGACGGGAAACACTTTGTGGGTGAGAAGAGGTTTGAGTCGATTCATGATCTGGTGACA
GATGGCTTGATAACACTGTACATAGAAACAAAAGCTGCCGAGTACATTTCAAAAATGACAACTAACCCCA
TCTATGAACACGGAATTCATCGTGACGCAAGCTTGCTTGGTGGCGGTCTGAACGACATCTTCGAGGCTCA
GAAAATCGAATGGCACGAATAAGCGGCCGCATCGTGACTGACTGACGATCTGCCTCGCGCGTTTCGGTGA
TGACGGTGAAAACCTCTGACACATGCAGCTCCCGGAGACGGTCACAGCTTGTCTGTAAGCGGATGCCGGG
AGCAGACAAGCCCGTCAGGGCGCGTCAGCGGGTGTTGGCGGGTGTCGGGGCGCAGCCATGACCCAGTCAC
GTAGCGATAGCGGAGTGTATAATTCTTGAAGACGAAAGGGCCTCGTGATACGCCTATTTTTATAGGTTAA
TGTCATGATAATAATGGTTTCTTAGACGTCAGGTGGCACTTTTCGGGGAAATGTGCGCGGAACCCCTATT
TGTTTATTTTTCTAAATACATTCAAATATGTATCCGCTCATGAGACAATAACCCTGATAAATGCTTCAAT
AATATTGAAAAAGGAAGAGTATGAGTATTCAACATTTCCGTGTCGCCCTTATTCCCTTTTTTGCGGCATT
TTGCCTTCCTGTTTTTGCTCACCCAGAAACGCTGGTGAAAGTAAAAGATGCTGAAGATCAGTTGGGTGCA
CGAGTGGGTTACATCGAACTGGATCTCAACAGCGGTAAGATCCTTGAGAGTTTTCGCCCCGAAGAACGTT
TTCCAATGATGAGCACTTTTAAAGTTCTGCTATGTGGCGCGGTATTATCCCGTGTTGACGCCGGGCAAGA
GCAACTCGGTCGCCGCATACACTATTCTCAGAATGACTTGGTTGAGTACTCACCAGTCACAGAAAAGCAT
CTTACGGATGGCATGACAGTAAGAGAATTATGCAGTGCTGCCATAACCATGAGTGATAACACTGCGGCCA
ACTTACTTCTGACAACGATCGGAGGACCGAAGGAGCTAACCGCTTTTTTGCACAACATGGGGGATCATGT
AACTCGCCTTGATCGTTGGGAACCGGAGCTGAATGAAGCCATACCAAACGACGAGCGTGACACCACGATG
CCTGCAGCAATGGCAACAACGTTGCGCAAACTATTAACTGGCGAACTACTTACTCTAGCTTCCCGGCAAC
AATTAATAGACTGGATGGAGGCGGATAAAGTTGCAGGACCACTTCTGCGCTCGGCCCTTCCGGCTGGCTG
GTTTATTGCTGATAAATCTGGAGCCGGTGAGCGTGGGTCTCGCGGTATCATTGCAGCACTGGGGCCAGAT
GGTAAGCCCTCCCGTATCGTAGTTATCTACACGACGGGGAGTCAGGCAACTATGGATGAACGAAATAGAC
AGATCGCTGAGATAGGTGCCTCACTGATTAAGCATTGGTAACTGTCAGACCAAGTTTACTCATATATACT
TTAGATTGATTTAAAACTTCATTTTTAATTTAAAAGGATCTAGGTGAAGATCCTTTTTGATAATCTCATG
ACCAAAATCCCTTAACGTGAGTTTTCGTTCCACTGAGCGTCAGACCCCGTAGAAAAGATCAAAGGATCTT
CTTGAGATCCTTTTTTTCTGCGCGTAATCTGCTGCTTGCAAACAAAAAAACCACCGCTACCAGCGGTGGT
TTGTTTGCCGGATCAAGAGCTACCAACTCTTTTTCCGAAGGTAACTGGCTTCAGCAGAGCGCAGATACCA
AATACTGTCCTTCTAGTGTAGCCGTAGTTAGGCCACCACTTCAAGAACTCTGTAGCACCGCCTACATACC
TCGCTCTGCTAATCCTGTTACCAGTGGCTGCTGCCAGTGGCGATAAGTCGTGTCTTACCGGGTTGGACTC
AAGACGATAGTTACCGGATAAGGCGCAGCGGTCGGGCTGAACGGGGGGTTCGTGCACACAGCCCAGCTTG
GAGCGAACGACCTACACCGAACTGAGATACCTACAGCGTGAGCTATGAGAAAGCGCCACGCTTCCCGAAG
GGAGAAAGGCGGACAGGTATCCGGTAAGCGGCAGGGTCGGAACAGGAGAGCGCACGAGGGAGCTTCCAGG
GGGAAACGCCTGGTATCTTTATAGTCCTGTCGGGTTTCGCCACCTCTGACTTGAGCGTCGATTTTTGTGA
TGCTCGTCAGGGGGGCGGAGCCTATGGAAAAACGCCAGCAACGCGGCCTTTTTACGGTTCCTGGCCTTTT
GCTGGCCTTTTGCTCACATGTTCTTTCCTGCGTTATCCCCTGATTCTGTGGATAACCGTATTACCGCCTT
TGAGTGAGCTGATACCGCTCGCCGCAGCCGAACGACCGAGCGCAGCGAGTCAGTGAGCGAGGAAGCGGAA
GAGCGCCTGATGCGGTATTTTCTCCTTACGCATCTGTGCGGTATTTCACACCGCATAAATTCCGACACCA
TCGAATGGTGCAAAACCTTTCGCGGTATGGCATGATAGCGCCCGGAAGAGAGTCAATTCAGGGTGGTGAA
TGTGAAACCAGTAACGTTATACGATGTCGCAGAGTATGCCGGTGTCTCTTATCAGACCGTTTCCCGCGTG
GTGAACCAGGCCAGCCACGTTTCTGCGAAAACGCGGGAAAAAGTGGAAGCGGCGATGGCGGAGCTGAATT
ACATTCCCAACCGCGTGGCACAACAACTGGCGGGCAAACAGTCGTTGCTGATTGGCGTTGCCACCTCCAG
TCTGGCCCTGCACGCGCCGTCGCAAATTGTCGCGGCGATTAAATCTCGCGCCGATCAACTGGGTGCCAGC
GTGGTGGTGTCGATGGTAGAACGAAGCGGCGTCGAAGCCTGTAAAGCGGCGGTGCACAATCTTCTCGCGC
AACGCGTCAGTGGGCTGATCATTAACTATCCGCTGGATGACCAGGATGCCATTGCTGTGGAAGCTGCCTG
CACTAATGTTCCGGCGTTATTTCTTGATGTCTCTGACCAGACACCCATCAACAGTATTATTTTCTCCCAT
GAAGACGGTACGCGACTGGGCGTGGAGCATCTGGTCGCATTGGGTCACCAGCAAATCGCGCTGTTAGCGG
GCCCATTAAGTTCTGTCTCGGCGCGTCTGCGTCTGGCTGGCTGGCATAAATATCTCACTCGCAATCAAAT
TCAGCCGATAGCGGAACGGGAAGGCGACTGGAGTGCCATGTCCGGTTTTCAACAAACCATGCAAATGCTG
AATGAGGGCATCGTTCCCACTGCGATGCTGGTTGCCAACGATCAGATGGCGCTGGGCGCAATGCGCGCCA
TTACCGAGTCCGGGCTGCGCGTTGGTGCGGATATCTCGGTAGTGGGATACGACGATACCGAAGACAGCTC
ATGTTATATCCCGCCGTCAACCACCATCAAACAGGATTTTCGCCTGCTGGGGCAAACCAGCGTGGACCGC
TTGCTGCAACTCTCTCAGGGCCAGGCGGTGAAGGGCAATCAGCTGTTGCCCGTCTCACTGGTGAAAAGAA
AAACCACCCTGGCGCCCAATACGCAAACCGCCTCTCCCCGCGCGTTGGCCGATTCATTAATGCAGCTGGC
ACGACAGGTTTCCCGACTGGAAAGCGGGCAGTGAGCGCAACGCAATTAATGTGAGTTAGCTCACTCATTA
GGCACCCCAGGCTTTACACTTTATGCTTCCGGCTCGTATGTTGTGTGGAATTGTGAGCGGATAACAATTT
CACACAGGAAACAGCTATGACCATGATTACGGATTCACTGGCCGTCGTTTTACAACGTCGTGACTGGGAA
AACCCTGGCGTTACCCAACTTAATCGCCTTGCAGCACATCCCCCTTTCGCCAGCTGGCGTAATAGCGAAG
AGGCCCGCACCGATCGCCCTTCCCAACAGTTGCGCAGCCTGAATGGCGAATGGCGCTTTGCCTGGTTTCC
GGCACCAGAAGCGGTGCCGGAAAGCTGGCTGGAGTGCGATCTTCCTGAGGCCGATACTGTCGTCGTCCCC
TCAAACTGGCAGATGCACGGTTACGATGCGCCCATCTACACCAACGTAACCTATCCCATTACGGTCAATC
CGCCGTTTGTTCCCACGGAGAATCCGACGGGTTGTTACTCGCTCACATTTAATGTTGATGAAAGCTGGCT
ACAGGAAGGCCAGACGCGAATTATTTTTGATGGCGTTGGAATT
