>Addgene plasmid #46416 | pGEX chimerin2-SH2 | depositor partial sequence | sequence record 65554 | Insert sequence
GGATCCGTGGAAAACAGACCAAAATATTATGGAAGAGAGTTTCATGGGATCATCTCTCGGGAGCAGGCGG
ATGAGCTTCTTGGAGGCGTGGAGGGTGCCTTCGTCCTTAGAGAAAGCCAGCGGCAACCAGGATGCTACAC
GCTGGCTCTCAGGTTTGGAAACCAGACCTTAAACTACAGGCTCTTCCACGACGGGAAACACTTTGTGGGT
GAGAAGAGGTTTGAGTCGATTCATGATCTGGTGACAGATGGCTTGATAACACTGTACATAGAAACAAAAG
CTGCCGAGTACATTTCAAAAATGACAACTAACCCCATCTATGAACACGGAATTC
