>Addgene plasmid #46416 | pGEX chimerin2-SH2 | addgene partial sequence | sequence record 66798 | pGEX5
GGGGCCCCTGGGATCCGTGGAAAACAGACCAAAATATTATGGAAGAGAGTTTCATGGGATCATCTCTCGG
GAGCAGGCGGATGAGCTTCTTGGAGGCGTGGAGGGTGCCTTCGTCCTTAGAGAAAGCCAGCGGCAACCAG
GATGCTACACGCTGGCTCTCAGGTTTGGAAACCAGACCTTAAACTACAGGCTCTTCCACGACGGGAAACA
CTTTGTGGGTGAGAAGAGGTTTGAGTCGATTCATGATCTGGTGACAGATGGCTTGATAACACTGTACATA
GAAACAAAAGCTGCCGAGTACATTTCAAAAATGACAACTAACCCCATCTATGAACACGGAATTCATCGTG
ACGCAAGCTTGCTTGGTGGCGGTCTGAACGACATCTTCGAGGCTCAGAAAATCGAATGGCACGAATAAGC
GGCCGCATCGTGACTGACTGACGATCTGCCTCGCGCGTTTCGGTGATGACGGTGAAAACCTCTGACACAT
GCAGCTCCCGGAGACGGTCACAGCTTGTCTGTAAGCGGATGCCGGGAGCAGACAAGCCCGTCAGGGCGCG
TCAGCGGGTGTTGGCGGGTGTCGGGGCGCAGCCATGACCCAGTCACGTAGCGATAGCGGAGTGTATAATT
CTTGAAGACGAAAGGGCCTCGTGATACGCCTATTTTTATAGGTTAATGTCATGATAATAATGGTTTCTTA
GACGTCAGGTGGCACTTTTCGGGGAAATGTGCGCGGAACCCCTATTTGTTTATTTTTCTAAATAC
